Addgene plasmid #51969: Nano-lantern/pRSETB
Purpose: bacterial expression of Nano-lantern, a luminescent protein for high-speed single-cell and whole body imaging
Depositing lab: Takeharu Nagai. Depositing organization: The University of Osaka. Publication: Luminescent proteins for high-speed single-cell and whole-body imaging. Saito K, Chang YF, Horikawa K, Hatsugai N, Higuchi Y, Hashida M, Yoshida Y, Matsuda T, Arai Y, Nagai T. Nat Commun. 2012;3:1262. doi: 10.1038/ncomms2248. PubMed 23232392.
Backbone
  Vector backbone: pRSETB
  Backbone manufacturer: Invitrogen
  Vector type: Bacterial Expression
Growth in bacteria
  Bacterial resistance: Ampicillin, 100 μg/mL
  Growth temperature: 37°C
  Growth strain: DH5alpha
  Copy number: High Copy
Gene/Insert
  Gene/Insert name: Nano-lantern
  Species: Synthetic
  Insert size (bp): 1600
  Mutation: S257G in Rluc8
  Tag / fusion protein: 6xHis (N terminal on backbone)
  Cloning method: Restriction Enzyme; 5′ cloning site BamHI (not destroyed); 3′ cloning site EcoRI (not destroyed)
  Sequencing primers: 5′ T7; 3′ T7 terminal
Terms and licenses: Academic/Nonprofit Terms; Industry Terms: Not Available to Industry
Depositor comments: GenBank accession number: JN859492. The improved brightness of Nano-lantern should generate power densities in the range of 1μW/cm2 (versus 0.1μW/cm2 for RLuc8) following transient overexpression in the micromolar range in human cells, and thus increase imaging potential.
How to cite: Nano-lantern/pRSETB was a gift from Takeharu Nagai (Addgene plasmid # 51969 ; http://n2t.net/addgene:51969 ; RRID:Addgene_51969)
