[The description below was written by a language model from this plasmid's Addgene catalogue record and pLannotate feature annotations shown in this document.]
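Description:
Nano-lantern/pRSETB is a bacterial expression plasmid built on the commercial pRSETB backbone for producing the synthetic luminescent protein Nano-lantern in E. coli. The 4,480 nt sequence record carries a high-copy ColE1/pUC-type origin for propagation, an f1 phage origin that permits single-stranded DNA production, and a β-lactamase gene under its own promoter for ampicillin selection. Short annotated fragments of lacI, lacZα and a T7 gene 10B-derived solubility tag appear to be backbone remnants or partial annotation matches rather than functional elements.

The expression cassette is driven by the T7 promoter, so it requires a host supplying T7 RNA polymerase, and uses the T7 gene 10 ribosome binding site with a T7 terminator downstream. Translation begins in the backbone leader, which supplies an N-terminal 6xHis tag (picked up in the annotation as a partial composite-tag match), the T7 gene 10 leader peptide and an Xpress epitope containing an enterokinase cleavage site, allowing metal-affinity purification, immunodetection and removal of the tags. The roughly 1.6 kb insert, cloned between BamHI and EcoRI sites that remain intact, is annotated as a Venus-type yellow fluorescent protein joined directly to Renilla luciferase; the record specifies the RLuc8 variant carrying an additional S257G mutation. This fusion places the luciferase next to the fluorescent protein so that energy from substrate oxidation can pass nonradiatively to the yellow acceptor, and the depositor notes an approximately tenfold higher expected power density than RLuc8 alone. The plasmid is intended for making recombinant Nano-lantern, a probe developed for high-speed single-cell and whole-body luminescence imaging.
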