Features (pLannotate 1.2.2; 15 found; start..end, strand, type, name):
      2..55      +  CDS            lacI (fragment): lac repressor; lacI; The lac repressor binds to the lac operator to inhibit transcription in E. coli. This inhibition can be relieved by adding lactose or isopropyl-β-D-thiogalactopyranoside (IPTG).
     75..93      +  promoter       T7 promoter: promoter for bacteriophage T7 RNA polymerase
    125..147     +  RBS            RBS: efficient ribosome binding site from bacteriophage T7 gene 10 (Olins and Rangwala, 1989)
    167..187     +  CDS            capTEV™ (fragment): composite tag for in vivo biotinylation, TEV protease cleavage, and 6xHis tagging
    188..220     +  CDS            T7 tag (gene 10 leader): leader peptide from bacteriophage T7 gene 10 promotes efficient translation in E. coli
    224..247     +  CDS            Xpress™ tag: Xpress™ epitope tag, including an enterokinase recognition and cleavage site
    254..946     +  CDS            mVenus: mVenus is a basic (constitutively fluorescent) yellow fluorescent protein published in 2006, derived from Aequorea victoria. It is reported to be a rapidly-maturing monomer with moderate acid sensitivity.
    944..1870    +  CDS            LUCI_RENRE: Experimental evidence at protein level: Swiss-Prot protein existence level 1. Upon binding the substrate, the enzyme catalyzes an oxygenation, producing a very short-lived hydroperoxide that cyclizes into a dioxetanone structure, which collapses, releasing a CO(2) molecule. The spontaneous breakdown of the dioxetanone releases the energy (about 50 kcal/mole) that is necessary to generate the excited state of the coelenteramide product, which is the singlet form of the monoanion. In vivo the product undergoes the process of nonradiative energy transfer to an accessory protein, a green fluoresce
   1893..1942    +  CDS            SET1 (fragment): solubility-enhancement tag derived from T7 phage gene 10B
   1950..1997    +  terminator     T7 terminator: transcription terminator for bacteriophage T7 RNA polymerase
   2023..2089    +  CDS            lacZα (fragment): LacZα fragment of β-galactosidase; lacZ fragment
   2094..2522    +  rep_origin     f1 ori (sequence partly withheld): f1 bacteriophage origin of replication; arrow indicates direction of (+) strand synthesis
   2575..2679    +  promoter       AmpR promoter: bla
   2680..3540    +  CDS            AmpR: β-lactamase; bla; confers resistance to ampicillin, carbenicillin, and related antibiotics
   3711..4299    +  rep_origin     ori: high-copy-number ColE1/pMB1/pBR322/pUC origin of replication
>Addgene plasmid #51969 | Nano-lantern/pRSETB | addgene full sequence | sequence record 139183 | Addgene NGS result
AGCGCCCAATACGCAAACCGCCTCTCCCCGCGCGTTGGCCGATTCATTAATGCAGGATCTCGATCCCGCG
AAATTAATACGACTCACTATAGGGAGACCACAACGGTTTCCCTCTAGAAATAATTTTGTTTAACTTTAAG
AAGGAGATATACATATGCGGGGTTCTCATCATCATCATCATCATGGTATGGCTAGCATGACTGGTGGACA
GCAAATGGGTCGGGATCTGTACGACGATGACGATAAGGATCCGATGGTGAGCAAGGGCGAGGAGCTGTTC
ACCGGGGTGGTGCCCATCCTGGTCGAGCTGGACGGCGACGTAAACGGCCACAAGTTCAGCGTGTCCGGCG
AGGGCGAGGGCGATGCCACCTACGGCAAGCTGACCCTGAAGCTGATCTGCACCACCGGCAAGCTGCCCGT
GCCCTGGCCCACCCTCGTGACCACCCTGGGCTACGGCCTGCAGTGCTTCGCCCGCTACCCCGACCACATG
AAGCAGCACGACTTCTTCAAGTCCGCCATGCCCGAAGGCTACGTCCAGGAGCGCACCATCTTCTTCAAGG
ACGACGGCAACTACAAGACCCGCGCCGAGGTGAAGTTCGAGGGCGACACCCTGGTGAACCGCATCGAGCT
GAAGGGCATCGACTTCAAGGAGGACGGCAACATCCTGGGGCACAAGCTGGAGTACAACTACAACAGCCAC
AACGTCTATATCACCGCCGACAAGCAGAAGAACGGCATCAAGGCCAACTTCAAGATCCGCCACAACATCG
AGGACGGCGGCGTGCAGCTCGCCGACCACTACCAGCAGAACACCCCCATCGGCGACGGCCCCGTGCTGCT
GCCCGACAACCACTACCTGAGCTACCAGTCCAAGCTGAGCAAAGACCCCAACGAGAAGCGCGATCACATG
GTCCTGCTGGAGTTCGTGACCGCCGCCGGGGGTACCAAGGTGTACGACCCCGAGCAGAGGAAGAGGATGA
TCACCGGCCCCCAGTGGTGGGCCAGGTGCAAGCAGATGAACGTGCTGGACAGCTTCATCAACTACTACGA
CAGCGAGAAGCACGCCGAGAACGCCGTGATCTTCCTGCACGGCAACGCCACTAGCAGCTACCTGTGGAGG
CACGTGGTGCCCCACATCGAGCCCGTGGCCAGGTGCATCATCCCCGATCTGATCGGCATGGGCAAGAGCG
GCAAGAGCGGCAACGGCAGCTACAGGCTGCTGGACCACTACAAGTACCTGACCGCCTGGTTCGAGCTTCT
GAACCTGCCCAAGAAGATCATCTTCGTGGGCCACGACTGGGGCGCCGCCCTGGCCTTCCACTACGCCTAC
GAGCACCAGGACAGGATCAAGGCCATCGTGCACATGGAGAGCGTGGTGGACGTGATCGAGAGCTGGGACG
AGTGGCCAGACATCGAGGAGGACATCGCCCTGATCAAGAGCGAGGAGGGCGAGAAGATGGTGCTGGAGAA
CAACTTCTTCGTGGAGACCGTGCTGCCCAGCAAGATCATGAGAAAGCTGGAGCCCGAGGAGTTCGCCGCC
TACCTGGAGCCCTTCAAGGAGAAGGGCGAGGTGAGAAGACCCACCCTGAGCTGGCCCAGAGAGATCCCCC
TGGTGAAGGGCGGCAAGCCCGACGTGGTGCAGATCGTGAGAAACTACAACGCCTACCTGAGAGCCAGCGA
CGACCTGCCCAAGCTGTTCATCGAGGGCGACCCCGGCTTCTTCAGCAACGCCATCGTGGAGGGCGCCAAG
AAGTTCCCCAACACCGAGTTCGTGAAGGTGAAGGGCCTGCACTTCCTCCAGGAGGACGCCCCCGACGAGA
TGGGCAAGTACATCAAGAGCTTCGTGGAGAGAGTGCTGAAGAACGAGCAGTAAGAATTCGAAGCTTGATC
CGGCTGCTAACAAAGCCCGAAAGGAAGCTGAGTTGGCTGCTGCCACCGCTGAGCAATAACTAGCATAACC
CCTTGGGGCCTCTAAACGGGTCTTGAGGGGTTTTTTGCTGAAAGGAGGAACTATATCCGGATCTGGCGTA
ATAGCGAAGAGGCCCGCACCGATCGCCCTTCCCAACAGTTGCGCAGCCTGAATGGCGAATGGG
[124 nt withheld, positions 2094-2217]
C
[91 nt withheld, positions 2219-2309]
A
[49 nt withheld, positions 2311-2359]
CCTTTGACGTTGGAGTCCACGTTCTTT
[37 nt withheld, positions 2387-2423]
ACCCTATCTCGGTCTATTCTTTTGATTTATAAGGGATTTTGCCGATTTCGGCCTATTGGTTAAAAAATGA
GCTGATTTAACAAAAATTTAACGCGAATTTTAACAAAATATTAACGCTTACAATTTAGGTGGCACTTTTC
GGGGAAATGTGCGCGGAACCCCTATTTGTTTATTTTTCTAAATACATTCAAATATGTATCCGCTCATGAG
ACAATAACCCTGATAAATGCTTCAATAATATTGAAAAAGGAAGAGTATGAGTATTCAACATTTCCGTGTC
GCCCTTATTCCCTTTTTTGCGGCATTTTGCCTTCCTGTTTTTGCTCACCCAGAAACGCTGGTGAAAGTAA
AAGATGCTGAAGATCAGTTGGGTGCACGAGTGGGTTACATCGAACTGGATCTCAACAGCGGTAAGATCCT
TGAGAGTTTTCGCCCCGAAGAACGTTTTCCAATGATGAGCACTTTTAAAGTTCTGCTATGTGGCGCGGTA
TTATCCCGTATTGACGCCGGGCAAGAGCAACTCGGTCGCCGCATACACTATTCTCAGAATGACTTGGTTG
AGTACTCACCAGTCACAGAAAAGCATCTTACGGATGGCATGACAGTAAGAGAATTATGCAGTGCTGCCAT
AACCATGAGTGATAACACTGCGGCCAACTTACTTCTGACAACGATCGGAGGACCGAAGGAGCTAACCGCT
TTTTTGCACAACATGGGGGATCATGTAACTCGCCTTGATCGTTGGGAACCGGAGCTGAATGAAGCCATAC
CAAACGACGAGCGTGACACCACGATGCCTGTAGCAATGGCAACAACGTTGCGCAAACTATTAACTGGCGA
ACTACTTACTCTAGCTTCCCGGCAACAATTAATAGACTGGATGGAGGCGGATAAAGTTGCAGGACCACTT
CTGCGCTCGGCCCTTCCGGCTGGCTGGTTTATTGCTGATAAATCTGGAGCCGGTGAGCGTGGGTCTCGCG
GTATCATTGCAGCACTGGGGCCAGATGGTAAGCCCTCCCGTATCGTAGTTATCTACACGACGGGGAGTCA
GGCAACTATGGATGAACGAAATAGACAGATCGCTGAGATAGGTGCCTCACTGATTAAGCATTGGTAACTG
TCAGACCAAGTTTACTCATATATACTTTAGATTGATTTAAAACTTCATTTTTAATTTAAAAGGATCTAGG
TGAAGATCCTTTTTGATAATCTCATGACCAAAATCCCTTAACGTGAGTTTTCGTTCCACTGAGCGTCAGA
CCCCGTAGAAAAGATCAAAGGATCTTCTTGAGATCCTTTTTTTCTGCGCGTAATCTGCTGCTTGCAAACA
AAAAAACCACCGCTACCAGCGGTGGTTTGTTTGCCGGATCAAGAGCTACCAACTCTTTTTCCGAAGGTAA
CTGGCTTCAGCAGAGCGCAGATACCAAATACTGTTCTTCTAGTGTAGCCGTAGTTAGGCCACCACTTCAA
GAACTCTGTAGCACCGCCTACATACCTCGCTCTGCTAATCCTGTTACCAGTGGCTGCTGCCAGTGGCGAT
AAGTCGTGTCTTACCGGGTTGGACTCAAGACGATAGTTACCGGATAAGGCGCAGCGGTCGGGCTGAACGG
GGGGTTCGTGCACACAGCCCAGCTTGGAGCGAACGACCTACACCGAACTGAGATACCTACAGCGTGAGCT
ATGAGAAAGCGCCACGCTTCCCGAAGGGAGAAAGGCGGACAGGTATCCGGTAAGCGGCAGGGTCGGAACA
GGAGAGCGCACGAGGGAGCTTCCAGGGGGAAACGCCTGGTATCTTTATAGTCCTGTCGGGTTTCGCCACC
TCTGACTTGAGCGTCGATTTTTGTGATGCTCGTCAGGGGGGCGGAGCCTATGGAAAAACGCCAGCAACGC
GGCCTTTTTACGGTTCCTGGCCTTTTGCTGGCCTTTTGCTCACATGTTCTTTCCTGCGTTATCCCCTGAT
TCTGTGGATAACCGTATTACCGCCTTTGAGTGAGCTGATACCGCTCGCCGCAGCCGAACGACCGAGCGCA
GCGAGTCAGTGAGCGAGGAAGCGGAAG
