>Addgene plasmid #51969 | Nano-lantern/pRSETB | depositor partial sequence | sequence record 80008 | insert
GGATCCGATGGTGAGCAAGGGCGAGGAGCTGTTCACCGGGGTGGTGCCCATCCTGGTCGAGCTGGACGGC
GACGTAAACGGCCACAAGTTCAGCGTGTCCGGCGAGGGCGAGGGCGATGCCACCTACGGCAAGCTGACCC
TGAAGCTGATCTGCACCACCGGCAAGCTGCCCGTGCCCTGGCCCACCCTCGTGACCACCCTGGGCTACGG
CCTGCAGTGCTTCGCCCGCTACCCCGACCACATGAAGCAGCACGACTTCTTCAAGTCCGCCATGCCCGAA
GGCTACGTCCAGGAGCGCACCATCTTCTTCAAGGACGACGGCAACTACAAGACCCGCGCCGAGGTGAAGT
TCGAGGGCGACACCCTGGTGAACCGCATCGAGCTGAAGGGCATCGACTTCAAGGAGGACGGCAACATCCT
GGGGCACAAGCTGGAGTACAACTACAACAGCCACAACGTCTATATCACCGCCGACAAGCAGAAGAACGGC
ATCAAGGCCAACTTCAAGATCCGCCACAACATCGAGGACGGCGGCGTGCAGCTCGCCGACCACTACCAGC
AGAACACCCCCATCGGCGACGGCCCCGTGCTGCTGCCCGACAACCACTACCTGAGCTACCAGTCCAAGCT
GAGCAAAGACCCCAACGAGAAGCGCGATCACATGGTCCTGCTGGAGTTCGTGACCGCCGCCGGGGGTACC
AAGGTGTACGACCCCGAGCAGAGGAAGAGGATGATCACCGGCCCCCAGTGGTGGGCCAGGTGCAAGCAGA
TGAACGTGCTGGACAGCTTCATCAACTACTACGACAGCGAGAAGCACGCCGAGAACGCCGTGATCTTCCT
GCACGGCAACGCCACTAGCAGCTACCTGTGGAGGCACGTGGTGCCCCACATCGAGCCCGTGGCCAGGTGC
ATCATCCCCGATCTGATCGGCATGGGCAAGAGCGGCAAGAGCGGCAACGGCAGCTACAGGCTGCTGGACC
ACTACAAGTACCTGACCGCCTGGTTCGAGCTTCTGAACCTGCCCAAGAAGATCATCTTCGTGGGCCACGA
CTGGGGCGCCGCCCTGGCCTTCCACTACGCCTACGAGCACCAGGACAGGATCAAGGCCATCGTGCACATG
GAGAGCGTGGTGGACGTGATCGAGAGCTGGGACGAGTGGCCAGACATCGAGGAGGACATCGCCCTGATCA
AGAGCGAGGAGGGCGAGAAGATGGTGCTGGAGAACAACTTCTTCGTGGAGACCGTGCTGCCCAGCAAGAT
CATGAGAAAGCTGGAGCCCGAGGAGTTCGCCGCCTACCTGGAGCCCTTCAAGGAGAAGGGCGAGGTGAGA
AGACCCACCCTGAGCTGGCCCAGAGAGATCCCCCTGGTGAAGGGCGGCAAGCCCGACGTGGTGCAGATCG
TGAGAAACTACAACGCCTACCTGAGAGCCAGCGACGACCTGCCCAAGCTGTTCATCGAGGGCGACCCCGG
CTTCTTCAGCAACGCCATCGTGGAGGGCGCCAAGAAGTTCCCCAACACCGAGTTCGTGAAGGTGAAGGGC
CTGCACTTCCTCCAGGAGGACGCCCCCGACGAGATGGGCAAGTACATCAAGAGCTTCGTGGAGAGAGTGC
TGAAGAACGAGCAGTAAGAATTC
