>Addgene plasmid #51969 | Nano-lantern/pRSETB | addgene partial sequence | sequence record 80897 | T7 5'-TAATACGACTCACTATAGGG-3'
TTTTGTTTACTTTAAGAAGGAGATATACATATGCGGGGTTCTCATCATCATCATCATCATGGTATGGCTA
GCATGACTGGTGGACAGCAAATGGGTCGGGATCTGTACGACGATGACGATAAGGATCCGATGGTGAGCAA
GGGCGAGGAGCTGTTCACCGGGGTGGTGCCCATCCTGGTCGAGCTGGACGGCGACGTAAACGGCCACAAG
TTCAGCGTGTCCGGCGAGGGCGAGGGCGATGCCACCTACGGCAAGCTGACCCTGAAGCTGATCTGCACCA
CCGGCAAGCTGCCCGTGCCCTGGCCCACCCTCGTGACCACCCTGGGCTACGGCCTGCAGTGCTTCGCCCG
CTACCCCGACCACATGAAGCAGCACGACTTCTTCAAGTCCGCCATGCCCGAAGGCTACGTCCAGGAGCGC
ACCATCTTCTTCAAGGACGACGGCAACTACAAGACCCGCGCCGAGGTGAAGTTCGAGGGCGACACCCTGG
TGAACCGCATCGAGCTGAAGGGCATCGACTTCAAGGAGGACGGCAACATCCTGGGGCACAAGCTGGAGTA
CAACTACAACAGCCACAACGTCTATATCACCGCCGACAAGCAGAAGAACGGCATCAAGGCCAACTTCAAG
ATCCGCCACAACATCGAGGACGGCGGCGTGCAGCTCGCCGACCACTACCAGCAGAACACCCCCATCGGCG
ACGGCCCCGTGCTGCTGCCCGACAACCACTACCTGAGCTACCAGTCCAAGCTGAGCAAAGACCCCAACGA
GAAGCGCGATCACATGGTCCTGCTGGAGTTCGTGACCGCCGCCGGGGGTACCAAGGTGTACGACCCCGA
