>Addgene plasmid #51969 | Nano-lantern/pRSETB | addgene partial sequence | sequence record 81395 | EGFP-C 5'-CATGGTCCTGCTGGAGTTCGTG-3'
AGAGGATGATCACCGGCCCCCAGTGGTGGGCCAGGTGCAAGCAGATGAACGTGCTGGACAGCTTCATCAA
CTACTACGACAGCGAGAAGCACGCCGAGAACGCCGTGATCTTCCTGCACGGCAACGCCACTAGCAGCTAC
CTGTGGAGGCACGTGGTGCCCCACATCGAGCCCGTGGCCAGGTGCATCATCCCCGATCTGATCGGCATGG
GCAAGAGCGGCAAGAGCGGCAACGGCAGCTACAGGCTGCTGGACCACTACAAGTACCTGACCGCCTGGTT
CGAGCTTCTGAACCTGCCCAAGAAGATCATCTTCGTGGGCCACGACTGGGGCGCCGCCCTGGCCTTCCAC
TACGCCTACGAGCACCAGGACAGGATCAAGGCCATCGTGCACATGGAGAGCGTGGTGGACGTGATCGAGA
GCTGGGACGAGTGGCCAGACATCGAGGAGGACATCGCCCTGATCAAGAGCGAGGAGGGCGAGAAGATGGT
GCTGGAGAACAACTTCTTCGTGGAGACCGTGCTGCCCAGCAAGATCATGAGAAAGCTGGAGCCCGAGGAG
TTCGCCGCCTACCTGGAGCCCTTCAAGGAGAAGGGCGAGGTGAGAAGACCCACCCTGAGCTGGCCCAGAG
AGATCCCCCTGGTGAAGGGCGGCAAGCCCGACGTGGTGCAGATCGTGAGAAACTACAACGCCTACCTGAG
AGCCAGCGACGACCTGCCCAAGCTGTTCATCGAGGGCGACCCCGGCTTCTTCAGCAACGCCATCGTGGAG
GGCGCCAAGAAGTTCCCCAACACCGAGTTCGTGAAGGTGAAGGGCCTGCACTTCCTCCAGGAGGACGCCC
CCGACGAGATGGGCAAGTACATCAAGAGCTTCGTGGAGAGAGTG
